>Addgene plasmid #28009 | E-cadherin-GFP | addgene full sequence | sequence record 181212 | Addgene NGS Result
CCTCACTACTTCTGGAATAGCTCAGAGGCAGAGGCGGCCTCGGCCTCTGCATAAATAAAAAAAATTAGTC
AGCCATGGGGCGGAGAATGGGCGGAACTGGGCGGAGTTAGGGGCGGGATGGGCGGAGTTAGGGGCGGGAC
TATGGTTGCTGACTAATTGAGATGCATGCTTTGCATACTTCTGCCTGCTGGGGAGCCTGGGGACTTTCCA
CACCTGGTTGCTGACTAATTGAGATGCATGCTTTGCATACTTCTGCCTGCTGGGGAGCCTGGGGACTTTC
CACACCCTAACTGACACACATTCCACAGAATTAATTCGCGTTAAATTTTTGTTAAATCAGCTCATTTTTT
AACCAATAGGCCGAAATCGGCAAAATCCCTTATAAATCAAAAGAATAGACCGAGATAGGGT
[37 nt withheld, positions 412-448]
AAAGAACGTGGACTCCAACGTCAAAGG
[49 nt withheld, positions 476-524]
T
[91 nt withheld, positions 526-616]
G
[124 nt withheld, positions 618-741]
GGGGATACCCCCTAGAGCCCCAGCTGGTTCTTTCCGCCTCAGAAGCCATAGAGCCCACCGCATCCCCAGC
ATGCCTGCTATTGTCTTCCCAATCCTCCCCCTTGCTGTCCTGCCCCACCCCACCCCCCAGAATAGAATGA
CACCTACTCAGACAATGCGATGCAATTTCCTCATTTTATTAGGAAAGGACAGTGGGAGTGGCACCTTCCA
GGGTCAAGGAAGGCACGGGGGAGGGGCAAACAACAGATGGCTGGCAACTAGAAGGCACAGTCGAGGCTGA
TCAGCGAGCTCTAGCATTTAGGTGACACTATAGAATAGGGCCCTCTAGATTACTTGATCAGCTCGTCCAT
GCCGAGAGTGATCCCGGCGGCGGTCACGAACTCCAGCAGGACCATGTGATCGCGCTTCTCGTTGGGGTCT
TTGCTCAGGGCGGACTGGGTGCTCAGGTAGTGGTTGTCGGGCAGCAGCACGGGGCCGTCGCCGATGGGGG
TGTTCTGCTGGTAGTGGTCGGCGAGCTGCACGCTGCCGTCCTCGATGTTGTGGCGGATCTTGAAGTTCAC
CTTGATGCCGTTCTTCTGCTTGTCGGCCATGATATAGACGTTGTGGCTGTTGTAGTTGTACTCCAGCTTG
TGCCCCAGGATGTTGCCGTCCTCCTTGAAGTCGATGCCCTTCAGCTCGATGCGGTTCACCAGGGTGTCGC
CCTCGAACTTCACCTCGGCGCGGGTCTTGTAGTTGCCGTCGTCCTTGAAGAAGATGGTGCGCTCCTGGAC
GTAGCCTTCGGGCATGGCGGACTTGAAGAAGTCGTGCTGCTTCATGTGGTCGGGGTAGCGGCTGAAGCAC
TGCACGCCGTAGGTCAGGGTGGTCACGAGGGTGGGCCAGGGCACGGGCAGCTTGCCGGTGGTGCAGATGA
ACTTCAGGGTCAGCTTGCCGTAGGTGGCATCGCCCTCGCCCTCGCCGGACACGCTGAACTTGTGGCCGTT
TACGTCGCCGTCCAGCTCGACCAGGATGGGCACCACCCCGGTGAACAGCTCCTCCCCCTTGCTCCGCGGG
TCGTCCTCGCCGCCTCCGTACATGTCAGCCAGCTTCTTGAAGCGATTGCCCCATTCGTTCAAGTAGTCAT
AGTCCTGGTCTTTGTCTGACTCTGAGGAGTTCAGGGAGCTCAGACTAGCAGCTTCGGAACCGCTTCCTTC
ATAGTCAAACACGAGCAGAGAATCATAAGGCGGGGCTGTGGGGTCAGTATCAGCCGCTTTCAGATTTTCA
TCAATAAAATTTCCAATTTCATCGGGATTGGCAGGGCGGGGAAGATACCGGGGGACACTCATGAGGGTTG
GTGCAACGTCGTTACGAGTCACTTCAGGCCGAGCGTCCAGGCCCCTGTGCAGCTGGCTCAAGTCAAAGTC
CTGGTCCTCTTCTCCGCCTCCTTCTTCATCATAGTAATAAACGTTGTCCCGGGTGTCATCCTCTGGGGGC
AGTAAGGGCTCTTTGACCACCGCTCTCCTCCGAAGAAACAGCAAGAGCAGCAGAATCAGAATTAGCAAAG
CAAGAATTCCTCCAAGAATCCCCAGAATGGCAGGAATTTGCAATCCTGCTTCGACAGGCTGTGCCTTCCT
ACAGACGCCGGCGGCCCCTTCACAGTCACACACGCTGACCTCTAAGGTGGTCACTTGGTCTTTATTCTGG
TTATCCATGAGCTTGAGATTGATTTTGTAGTCACCCACCTCTAAGGCCATCTTTGGCTTCAAAATGATAG
ATTCTTGGGTTGGGTCGTTGTACTGAATGGTCCAGTTGGCACTCGCCCCGTGTGTTAGTTCTGCTGTGAA
GGGAGATGTATTGGGAGGAAGGTCTGCATCAATGATGTTTATGACCTGAGGCTTTGGATTCCTCTCACAG
AAGAATATAGTTCGAGGTTCTGGTATGGGGGCGTTGTCATTCACATCAGACAGGATCAGCAGAAGTGTCC
CTGTTCCAGTAGCAACTGGAGAACCATTGTCTGTAGCTATGATTAGGGCTGTGTACGTGCTGTTCTTCAC
GTGCTCAAAATCCTCCCTGTCCAGCTCAGCCCGAGTGGAAATGGCACCAGTGTCCGGATTAATCTCCAGC
CAGTTGGCAGTGTCTCTCCAAATCCGATATGTTATTTTCTGTTCCATAAATGTGTCTGGCTCCTGGGCAG
TGTAGGATGTGATTTCCTGGCCCACGCCAAAGTCCTCGGACACTTCCACTCTCTTTTCAGGAGGCACAAA
GATGGGGGCTTCATTCACATCCAGCACATCCACGGTGACGGTGGCTGTGGAGGTGGTGAGAGAGACCTCA
AAAGGTACCACATTCGTCACTGCTACGTGTAGAATGTACTGCTGCTTGGCCTCAAAATCCAAGCCCTTTG
CTGTTTTCAAAATGCCATCGTTGTTCACTGGATTTGTGGTGACGACAAATTGTCCACCATCATCATTCAA
TATGGTGTATACAGCCTCCCACGCTGGGGTATTGGGGGCATCAGCATCAGTCACTTTCAGTGTGGTGATT
ACGACGTTAGCCTCGTTCTCAGGCACCTGACCCTTGTACGTGGTGGGATTGAAGATCGGAGGATTATCGT
TGGTGTCAGTGACTGTGATCACAGCTGTTGCTGTTGTGCTTAACCCCTCACCTTGAAGGTCAGCAGCTTG
AACCACCAGGGTATACGTAGGGAAACTCTCTCGGTCCAGCCCAGTGGTGACCACACTGATGACTCCTGTG
TTCCTGTTAATGGTGAACATATTTTTGTCAGGGAGCTCAGGATCTTGGCTGAGGATGGTGTAAGCGATGG
CGGCATTGTAGGTGTTCACATCATCGTCCGCGTCTGTGGCTGTGACCTCCATCACAGAGGTTCCTGGAAG
AGCACCTTCCATGACAGACCCCTTAAAGACCTCCTGGGTGAATTCGGGCTTGTTGTCATTCTGATCGGTT
ACCGTGATCAAAATCTCCATTGGATCCTCAACTGCATTCCCGTTGGATGACACAGCGTGAGAGAAGAGAG
TGTATGTGGCAATGCGTTCTCTATCCAGAGGCTCTGTCACCTTCAGCCATCCTGTTTCTCTTTCAATAAT
AAAGACACCAACAGGGGGTGTGTCAGCTCCTTGGCCAGTGATGCTGTAGAAAACCTTGCCTTCTTTGTCT
TTGTTGGATTTGATCTGAACCAGGTTTTTAGGAAATGGGCCTTTTTCATTTTCTGGGCAGCTGATGGGAG
GAATAACCCAGTCTCTCTTCTGTCTTCTGAGGCCAGGAGAGGAGTTGGGAAATGTGAGCAATTCTGCTTG
GATTCCAGAAACGGAGGCCTGATGGGGCGGGGGGCGGTGGTGGTGCCCCACTGTATTCAGCGTGACTTTG
GTGGAAAACTTTCTGTAGGTGGAGTCCCAGGCGTAGACCAAGAAATGGATCTGTGGGTTATGAAACCGTA
GAGGCCTTTTGACTGTAATCACACCATCTGTGCCCACTTTGAATCGGGTGTCGAGGGAAAAATAGGCTGT
CCTTTGTCGACCGGTGCAATCTTCAAAATTCACTCTGCCCAGGACGCGGCCTCTCTCCAGGTGGCGCCGG
GGCACCGTGAACGTGTAGCTCTCGGCGTCAAAGCCAGGGTGGCAGGGCTCCGGCTCCTGGCAGAGCCAAG
AGGAGACCTGCAGCAGCAGCAGCAGCGCCGAGAGGCTGCGGCTCCAAGGGCCCATGGCTGGCCGGGGACG
CCGAGCGAGGGCAGGCGCCGGGTGCGGTCGGGTCGGGCCGGGCTGGAGCGGGCTGGAGTCTGAACTGACT
TCCGCAAGCTCACAGGTGCTTTCCGGAATTCGATATCAAGCTTGGGTCTCCCTATAGTGAGTCGTATTAA
TTTCGATAAGCCAGTAAGCAGTGGGTTCTCTAGTTAGCCAGAGAGCTCTGCTTATATAGACCTCCCACCG
TACACGCCTACCGCCCATTTGCGTCAATGGGGCGGAGTTGTTACGACATTTTGGAAAGTCCCGTTGATTT
TGGTGCCAAAACAAACTCCCATTGACGTCAATGGGGTGGAGACTTGGAAATCCCCGTGAGTCAAACCGCT
ATCCACGCCCATTGATGTACTGCCAAAACCGCATCACCATGGTAATAGCGATGACTAATACGTAGATGTA
CTGCCAAGTAGGAAAGTCCCATAAGGTCATGTACTGGGCATAATGCCAGGCGGGCCATTTACCGTCATTG
ACGTCAATAGGGGGCGTACTTGGCATATGATACACTTGATGTACTGCCAAGTGGGCAGTTTACCGTAAAT
ACTCCACCCATTGACGTCAATGGAAAGTCCCTATTGGCGTTACTATGGGAACATACGTCATTATTGACGT
CAATGGGCGGGGGTCGTTGGGCGGTCAGCCAGGCGGGCCATTTACCGTAAGTTATGTAACGCGGAACTCC
ATATATGGGCTATGAACTAATGACCCCGTAATTGATTACTATTAATAACTAGTCAATAATCAATGTCAAC
GCGTATATCTGGCCCGTACATCGCGAAGCAGCGCAAAACGCCTAACCCTAAGCAGATTCTTCATGCAATT
GTCGGTCAAGCCTTGCCTTGTTGTAGCTTAAATTTTGCTCGCGCACTACTCAGCGACCTCCAACACACAA
GCAGGGAGCAGATACTGGCTTAACTATGCGGCATCAGAGCAGATTGTACTGAGAGTGCACCATAGGGGAT
CGGGAGATCTCCCGATCCGTCGACGTCAGGTGGCACTTTTCGGGGAAATGTGCGCGGAACCCCTATTTGT
TTATTTTTCTAAATACATTCAAATATGTATCCGCTCATGAGACAATAACCCTGATAAATGCTTCAATAAT
ATTGAAAAAGGAAGAGTATGAGTATTCAACATTTCCGTGTCGCCCTTATTCCCTTTTTTGCGGCATTTTG
CCTTCCTGTTTTTGCTCACCCAGAAACGCTGGTGAAAGTAAAAGATGCTGAAGATCAGTTGGGTGCACGA
GTGGGTTACATCGAACTGGATCTCAACAGCGGTAAGATCCTTGAGAGTTTTCGCCCCGAAGAACGTTTTC
CAATGATGAGCACTTTTAAAGTTCTGCTATGTGGCGCGGTATTATCCCGTATTGACGCCGGGCAAGAGCA
ACTCGGTCGCCGCATACACTATTCTCAGAATGACTTGGTTGAGTACTCACCAGTCACAGAAAAGCATCTT
ACGGATGGCATGACAGTAAGAGAATTATGCAGTGCTGCCATAACCATGAGTGATAACACTGCGGCCAACT
TACTTCTGACAACGATCGGAGGACCGAAGGAGCTAACCGCTTTTTTGCACAACATGGGGGATCATGTAAC
TCGCCTTGATCGTTGGGAACCGGAGCTGAATGAAGCCATACCAAACGACGAGCGTGACACCACGATGCCT
GTAGCAATGGCAACAACGTTGCGCAAACTATTAACTGGCGAACTACTTACTCTAGCTTCCCGGCAACAAT
TAATAGACTGGATGGAGGCGGATAAAGTTGCAGGACCACTTCTGCGCTCGGCCCTTCCGGCTGGCTGGTT
TATTGCTGATAAATCTGGAGCCGGTGAGCGTGGGTCTCGCGGTATCATTGCAGCACTGGGGCCAGATGGT
AAGCCCTCCCGTATCGTAGTTATCTACACGACGGGGAGTCAGGCAACTATGGATGAACGAAATAGACAGA
TCGCTGAGATAGGTGCCTCACTGATTAAGCATTGGTAACTGTCAGACCAAGTTTACTCATATATACTTTA
GATTGATTTAAAACTTCATTTTTAATTTAAAAGGATCTAGGTGAAGATCCTTTTTGATAATCTCATGACC
AAAATCCCTTAACGTGAGTTTTCGTTCCACTGAGCGTCAGACCCCGTAGAAAAGATCAAAGGATCTTCTT
GAGATCCTTTTTTTCTGCGCGTAATCTGCTGCTTGCAAACAAAAAAACCACCGCTACCAGCGGTGGTTTG
TTTGCCGGATCAAGAGCTACCAACTCTTTTTCCGAAGGTAACTGGCTTCAGCAGAGCGCAGATACCAAAT
ACTGTTCTTCTAGTGTAGCCGTAGTTAGGCCACCACTTCAAGAACTCTGTAGCACCGCCTACATACCTCG
CTCTGCTAATCCTGTTACCAGTGGCTGCTGCCAGTGGCGATAAGTCGTGTCTTACCGGGTTGGACTCAAG
ACGATAGTTACCGGATAAGGCGCAGCGGTCGGGCTGAACGGGGGGTTCGTGCACACAGCCCAGCTTGGAG
CGAACGACCTACACCGAACTGAGATACCTACAGCGTGAGCTATGAGAAAGCGCCACGCTTCCCGAAGGGA
GAAAGGCGGACAGGTATCCGGTAAGCGGCAGGGTCGGAACAGGAGAGCGCACGAGGGAGCTTCCAGGGGG
AAACGCCTGGTATCTTTATAGTCCTGTCGGGTTTCGCCACCTCTGACTTGAGCGTCGATTTTTGTGATGC
TCGTCAGGGGGGCGGAGCCTATGGAAAAACGCCAGCAACGCGGCCTTTTTACGGTTCCTGGCCTTTTGCT
GGCCTTTTGCTCACATGTTCTTTCCTGCGTTATCCCCTGATTCTGTGGATAACCGTATTACCGCCTTTGA
GTGAGCTGATACCGCTCGCCGCAGCCGAACGACCGAGCGCAGCGAGTCAGTGAGCGAGGAAGCGGAAGAG
CGCCCAATACGCAAACCGCCTCTCCCCGCGCGTTGGCCGATTCATTAATGCAGCTGGCACGACAGGTTTC
CCGACTGGAAAGCGGGCAGTGAGCGCAACGCAATTAATGTGAGTTAGCTCACTCATTAGGCACCCCAGGC
TTTACACTTTATGCTTCCGGCTCGTATGTTGTGTGGAATTGTGAGCGGATAACAATTTCACACAGGAAAC
AGCTATGACCATGATTACGCCAAGCTCTAGCTAGAGGTCGACGGTATACAGACATGATAAGATACATTGA
TGAGTTTGGACAAACCACAACTAGAATGCAGTGAAAAAAATGCTTTATTTGTGAAATTTGTGATGCTATT
GCTTTATTTGTAACCATTATAAGCTGCAATAAACAAGTTGGGGTGGGCGAAGAACTCCAGCATGAGATCC
CCGCGCTGGAGGATCATCCAGCCGGCGTCCCGGAAAACGATTCCGAAGCCCAACCTTTCATAGAAGGCGG
CGGTGGAATCGAAATCTCGTGATGGCAGGTTGGGCGTCGCTTGGTCGGTCATTTCGAACCCCAGAGTCCC
GCTCAGAAGAACTCGTCAAGAAGGCGATAGAAGGCGATGCGCTGCGAATCGGGAGCGGCGATACCGTAAA
GCACGAGGAAGCGGTCAGCCCATTCGCCGCCAAGCTCTTCAGCAATATCACGGGTAGCCAACGCTATGTC
CTGATAGCGGTCCGCCACACCCAGCCGGCCACAGTCGATGAATCCAGAAAAGCGGCCATTTTCCACCATG
ATATTCGGCAAGCAGGCATCGCCATGGGTCACGACGAGATCCTCGCCGTCGGGCATGCGCGCCTTGAGCC
TGGCGAACAGTTCGGCTGGCGCGAGCCCCTGATGCTCTTCGTCCAGATCATCCTGATCGACAAGACCGGC
TTCCATCCGAGTACGTGCTCGCTCGATGCGATGTTTCGCTTGGTGGTCGAATGGGCAGGTAGCCGGATCA
AGCGTATGCAGCCGCCGCATTGCATCAGCCATGATGGATACTTTCTCGGCAGGAGCAAGGTGAGATGACA
GGAGATCCTGCCCCGGCACTTCGCCCAATAGCAGCCAGTCCCTTCCCGCTTCAGTGACAACGTCGAGCAC
AGCTGCGCAAGGAACGCCCGTCGTGGCCAGCCACGATAGCCGCGCTGCCTCGTCCTGCAGTTCATTCAGG
GCACCGGACAGGTCGGTCTTGACAAAAAGAACCGGGCGCCCCTGCGCTGACAGCCGGAACACGGCGGCAT
CAGAGCAGCCGATTGTCTGTTGTGCCCAGTCATAGCCGAATAGCCTCTCCACCCAAGCGGCCGGAGAACC
TGCGTGCAATCCATCTTGTTCAATCATGCGAAACGATCCTCATCCTGTCTCTTGATCAGATCCGAAAATG
GATATACAAGCTCCCGGGAGCTTTTTGCAAAAGCCTAGGCCTCCAAAAAAGCCT
Features (pLannotate 1.2.2; 23 found; start..end, strand, type, name):
    313..741     -  rep_origin     f1 ori (sequence partly withheld): f1 bacteriophage origin of replication; arrow indicates direction of (+) strand synthesis
    762..783     -  promoter       SV40 promoter (fragment): SV40 enhancer and early promoter
    787..1011    -  polyA_signal   bGH poly(A) signal: bovine growth hormone polyadenylation signal
   1037..1055    +  promoter       SP6 promoter: promoter for bacteriophage SP6 RNA polymerase
   1071..1785    -  CDS            EGFP (fragment): the original enhanced GFP (Yang et al., 1996) mammalian codon-optimized
   1791..4436    -  CDS            CDH1: CADH1_HUMAN - Also known as CDHE, UVO. Experimental evidence at protein level: Swiss-Prot protein existence level 1. (Microbial infection) Serves as a receptor for Listeria monocytogenes; internalin A (InlA) binds to this protein and promotes uptake of the bacteria. From Homo sapiens (Human).
   4546..4564    +  misc_feature   MCS (fragment): pBluescript multiple cloning site
   4572..4590    -  promoter       T7 promoter: promoter for bacteriophage T7 RNA polymerase
   4606..4639    -  LTR            5' LTR (truncated) (fragment): truncated 5' long terminal repeat (LTR) from HIV-1
   4635..4838    -  promoter       CMV promoter: human cytomegalovirus (CMV) immediate early promoter
   4839..5218    -  enhancer       CMV enhancer: human cytomegalovirus immediate early enhancer
   5373..5425    +  misc_feature   bom (fragment): basis of mobility region from pBR322
   5484..5588    +  promoter       AmpR promoter: bla
   5589..6449    +  CDS            AmpR: β-lactamase; bla; confers resistance to ampicillin, carbenicillin, and related antibiotics
   6620..7208    +  rep_origin     ori: high-copy-number ColE1/pMB1/pBR322/pUC origin of replication
   7391..7483    +  CDS            lacI (fragment): lac repressor; lacI; The lac repressor binds to the lac operator to inhibit transcription in E. coli. This inhibition can be relieved by adding lactose or isopropyl-β-D-thiogalactopyranoside (IPTG).
   7496..7517    +  protein_bind   CAP binding site: CAP binding activates transcription in the presence of cAMP. E. coli catabolite activator protein
   7532..7562    +  promoter       lac promoter: promoter for the E. coli lac operon
   7570..7586    +  protein_bind   lac operator: The lac repressor binds to the lac operator to inhibit transcription in E. coli. This inhibition can be relieved by adding lactose or isopropyl-β-D-thiogalactopyranoside (IPTG). lac repressor encoded by lacI
   7659..7780    -  polyA_signal   SV40 poly(A) signal: SV40 polyadenylation signal
   7775..7933    -  CDS            ble (fragment): BLE_KLEPN - Experimental evidence at protein level: Swiss-Prot protein existence level 1. Binding protein with a strong affinity to the bleomycin family of antibiotics. Binds to CL990; an antimitotic-antibiotic compound. From Klebsiella pneumoniae.
   7957..8748    -  CDS            neo: KKA2_KLEPN - Also known as kan, nptII. Experimental evidence at protein level: Swiss-Prot protein existence level 1. Resistance to kanamycin, neomycin, paromomycin, ribostamycin, butirosin and gentamicin B. From Klebsiella pneumoniae.
   8815..299     -  promoter       SV40 promoter (across the origin): SV40 enhancer and early promoter
