[The description below was written by a language model from this plasmid's Addgene catalogue record and pLannotate feature annotations shown in this document.]
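Description:
E-cadherin-GFP is a mammalian expression plasmid built on the pcDNA3.1 backbone that encodes human E-cadherin (CDH1) fused at its C terminus to EGFP. The sequenced record is 8,845 nt. It is propagated in E. coli through a high-copy ColE1/pUC-type origin and selected with ampicillin via the β-lactamase gene; an f1 origin is also present. For selection in mammalian cells, an SV40 enhancer/early promoter drives the neomycin phosphotransferase gene, followed by an SV40 polyadenylation signal, which confers G418 (Geneticin) resistance and allows stable lines to be derived.

The expression cassette consists of the CMV immediate-early enhancer and promoter, the CDH1 coding sequence of about 2.6 kb, the EGFP coding sequence immediately downstream, and the bovine growth hormone polyadenylation signal. T7 and SP6 phage promoters flank the insert, as is usual for this backbone. The automated annotation also reports short fragment matches (a truncated HIV-1 LTR next to the CMV promoter, a ble fragment, lac regulatory elements and a bom fragment); these appear to be backbone remnants or partial similarity hits and have no stated function in the construct. According to the depositor, the EGFP portion lacks the first two residues (Met-Val) of standard EGFP because of the cloning strategy and carries a Y238I substitution near its C terminus, neither of which is reported to affect fluorescence.

The plasmid was made by adding GFP to an existing human E-cadherin pcDNA3.1 clone. The associated publication concerns a dileucine motif that targets E-cadherin to the basolateral surface of MDCK and LLC-PK1 epithelial cells, which fits use of the construct for visualising E-cadherin localisation and trafficking in cultured cells.
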