Addgene plasmid #28009: E-cadherin-GFP
Depositing lab: Jennifer Stow. Depositing organization: University of Queensland. Publication: A dileucine motif targets E-cadherin to the basolateral cell surface in Madin-Darby canine kidney and LLC-PK1 epithelial cells. Miranda KC, Khromykh T, Christy P, Le TL, Gottardi CJ, Yap AS, Stow JL, Teasdale RD. J Biol Chem. 2001 Jun 22. 276(25):22565-72. 10.1074/jbc.M101907200 PubMed 11312273.
Backbone
  Vector backbone: pcDNA3.1
  Backbone manufacturer: Invitrogen
  Backbone size w/o insert (bp): 5428
  Vector type: Mammalian Expression
  Selectable markers: Geneticin (G418)
Growth in bacteria
  Bacterial resistance: Ampicillin, 100 μg/mL
  Growth temperature: 37°C
  Growth strain: DH5alpha
  Copy number: High Copy
Gene/Insert
  Gene/Insert name: E-cadherin
  Species: H. sapiens (human)
  Insert size (bp): 2648
  Entrez Gene: CDH1 (a.k.a. Arc-1, BCDS1, CD324, CDHE, ECAD, LCAM, UVO)
  Promoter: CMV
  Tag / fusion protein: EGFP (C terminal on insert)
  Cloning method: Restriction Enzyme; 5′ cloning site Unknown (unknown if destroyed); 3′ cloning site XbaI (not destroyed)
  Sequencing primers: 5′ CMV-F; 3′ EGFP-N
Resource information
  A portion of this plasmid was derived from a plasmid made by: Human Ecadherin gene in pCDNA3.1 we had from Alpha Yap laboratory (University of Queensland in 1998) We inserted GFP at C- terminal of Human Ecadherin in pcDNA3.1
Terms and licenses: Academic/Nonprofit Terms; Industry Terms: Not Available to Industry
Depositor comments: Please note the EGFP protein sequence in this plasmid is missing the first two amino acids of the standard EGFP sequence (Met-Val) due to the cloning strategy. There is also a Y238I mutation present at the C-terminus of EGFP. These differences do not affect the fluorescent protein properties as described in the associated publication.
How to cite: E-cadherin-GFP was a gift from Jennifer Stow (Addgene plasmid # 28009 ; http://n2t.net/addgene:28009 ; RRID:Addgene_28009)
