>Addgene plasmid #28009 | E-cadherin-GFP | addgene partial sequence | sequence record 90100 | CMV-F 5'-CGCAAATGGGCGGTAGGCGTG-3'
CTATATAAGCAGAGCTCTCTGGCTAACTAGAGAACCCACTGCTTACTGGCTTATCGAAATTAATACGACT
CACTATAGGGAGACCCAAGCTTGATATCGAATTCCGGAAAGCACCTGTGAGCTTGCGGAAGTCAGTTCAG
ACTCCAGCCCGCTCCAGCCCGGCCCGACCCGACCGCACCCGGCGCCTGCCCTCGCTCGGCGTCCCCGGCC
AGCCATGGGCCCTTGGAGCCGCAGCCTCTCGGCGCTGCTGCTGCTGCTGCAGGTCTCCTCTTGGCTCTGC
CAGGAGCCGGAGCCCTGCCACCCTGGCTTTGACGCCGAGAGCTACACGTTCACGGTGCCCCGGCGCCACC
TGGAGAGAGGCCGCGTCCTGGGCAGAGTGAATTTTGAAGATTGCACCGGTCGACAAAGGACAGCCTATTT
TTCCCTCGACACCCGATTCAAAGTGGGCACAGATGGTGTGATTACAGTCAAAAGGCCTCTACGGTTTCAT
AACCCACAGATCCATTTCTTGGTCTACGCCTGGGACTCCACCTACAGAAAGTTTTCCACCAAAGTCACGC
TGAATACAGTGGGGCACCACCACCGCCCCCCGCCCCATCAGGCCTCCGTTTCTGGAATCCAAGCAGAATT
GCTCACATTTCCCAACTCCTCTCCTGGCCTCAGAAGACAGAAGAGAGACTGGGTTATTCCTCCCATCAGC
TGCCCAGAAAATGAAAAAGGCCCATTTCCTAAAAACCTGGTTCAGATCAAATCCAACAAAGACAAAGAAG
GCAAGGTTTTCTACAGCATCACTGGCCAAGGAGCTGACACACCCCCTGTTGGTGTCTTTATTATTGAAAG
AGAAACAGGATGGCTGAAGGTGACAGAGCCTCTGGATAGAGAACGCATTGCCACATACACTCTCTTCTCT
CACGCTGTGTCATCCAACGGGAATGCAGTTGAGGATCCAATGGAGATTTTGATCACGGTAACCGATCAGA
ATGACAACAAGCCCGAATTCACCCAGGAGGTCTTTAAGGGGTCTGTCATGGAAGGTGCTCTTCC
