>Addgene plasmid #28009 | E-cadherin-GFP | addgene partial sequence | sequence record 90302 | EGFP-N 5'-CGTCGCCGTCCAGCTCGACCAG-3'
CCGGTGAACAGCTCCTCCCCCTTGCTCCGCGGGTCGTCCTCGCCGCCTCCGTACATGTCAGCCAGCTTCT
TGAAGCGATTGCCCCATTCGTTCAAGTAGTCATAGTCCTGGTCTTTGTCTGACTCTGAGGAGTTCAGGGA
GCTCAGACTAGCAGCTTCGGAACCGCTTCCTTCATAGTCAAACACGAGCAGAGAATCATAAGGCGGGGCT
GTGGGGTCAGTATCAGCCGCTTTCAGATTTTCATCAATAAAATTTCCAATTTCATCGGGATTGGCAGGGC
GGGGAAGATACCGGGGGACACTCATGAGGGTTGGTGCAACGTCGTTACGAGTCACTTCAGGCCGAGCGTC
CAGGCCCCTGTGCAGCTGGCTCAAGTCAAAGTCCTGGTCCTCTTCTCCGCCTCCTTCTTCATCATAGTAA
TAAACGTTGTCCCGGGTGTCATCCTCTGGGGGCAGTAAGGGCTCTTTGACCACCGCTCTCCTCCGAAGAA
ACAGCAAGAGCAGCAGAATCAGAATTAGCAAAGCAAGAATTCCTCCAAGAATCCCCAGAATGGCAGGAAT
TTGCAATCCTGCTTCGACAGGCTGTGCCTTCCTACAGACGCCGGCGGCCCCTTCACAGTCACACACGCTG
ACCTCTAAGGTGGTCACTTGGTCTTTATTCTGGTTATCCATGAGCTTGAGATTGATTTTGTAGTCACCCA
CCTCTAAGGCCATCTTTGGCTTCAAAATGATAGATTCTTGGGTTGGGTCGTTGTACTGAATGGTCCAGTT
GGCACTCGCCCCGTGTGTTAGTTCTGCTGTGAAGGGAGATGTATTGGGAGGAAGGTCTGCATCAATGATG
TTTATGACCTGAGGCTTTGGATTCCTCTCACAGAAGAATATAGTTCGAGGTTCTGGTATGGGGGCGTTGT
CATTCACATCAGACAGGATCAGCAGAAGTGTCCCTGTTCCAGTAGCAACTGGAGAACCATTGTCTGTAGC
TATGATTAGGGCTGTGTACGTGCTGTTCTTCACGTGCTCAAAATCCTCCCTGTCCAGCTCAGCCCGAGTG
GAAATGGCACCAGTGTCCGGATTAATCTCCAGCCAGTTGGCAGTGTCTCTCCAAATCCGATATGTTATTT
TCTGTTCCATAAATGTGTCTGGCTCCTGGGCAGTGTAGGATGTGATTTCCTGGCCCACGC
