>Addgene plasmid #28009 | E-cadherin-GFP | addgene partial sequence | sequence record 90303 | BGH-rev 5'-TAGAAGGCACAGTCGAGG-3'
GCATTTAGGTGACACTATAGAATAGGGCCCTCTAGATTACTTGATCAGCTCGTCCATGCCGAGAGTGATC
CCGGCGGCGGTCACGAACTCCAGCAGGACCATGTGATCGCGCTTCTCGTTGGGGTCTTTGCTCAGGGCGG
ACTGGGTGCTCAGGTAGTGGTTGTCGGGCAGCAGCACGGGGCCGTCGCCGATGGGGGTGTTCTGCTGGTA
GTGGTCGGCGAGCTGCACGCTGCCGTCCTCGATGTTGTGGCGGATCTTGAAGTTCACCTTGATGCCGTTC
TTCTGCTTGTCGGCCATGATATAGACGTTGTGGCTGTTGTAGTTGTACTCCAGCTTGTGCCCCAGGATGT
TGCCGTCCTCCTTGAAGTCGATGCCCTTCAGCTCGATGCGGTTCACCAGGGTGTCGCCCTCGAACTTCAC
CTCGGCGCGGGTCTTGTAGTTGCCGTCGTCCTTGAAGAAGATGGTGCGCTCCTGGACGTAGCCTTCGGGC
ATGGCGGACTTGAAGAAGTCGTGCTGCTTCATGTGGTCGGGGTAGCGGCTGAAGCACTGCACGCCGTAGG
TCAGGGTGGTCACGAGGGTGGGCCAGGGCACGGGCAGCTTGCCGGTGGTGCAGATGAACTTCAGGGTCAG
CTTGCCGTAGGTGGCATCGCCCTCGCCCTCGCCGGACACGCTGAACTTGTGGCCGTTTACGTCGCCGTCC
AGCTCGACCAGGATGGGCACCACCCCGGTGAACAGCTCCTCCCCCTTGCTCCGCGGGTCGTCCTCGCCGC
CTCCGTACATGTCAGCCAGCTTCTTGAAGCGATTGCCCCATTCGTTCAAGTAGTCATAGTCCTGGTCTTT
GTCTGACTCTGAGGAGTTCAGGGAGCTCAGACTAGCAGCTTCGGAACCGCTTCCTTCATAGTCAAACACG
AGCAGAGAATCATAAGGCGGGGCTGTGGGGTCAGTATCAGCCGCTTTCAGATTTTCATCAATAAAATTTC
CAATTTCATCGGGATTGGCAGGGCGGGGAAGATACCGGGGGACACTCATGAGGGTTGGTGCAACGTCGTT
ACGAGTCACTTCAGGCCGAGCGTCCAGGCCCCTGTGCAGCTGGCTCAAGTCAAAGTCCTGGTCCTCTTCT
CCGCCTCCTTCTTCATCATAGTAATAAACGTTGTCCCGGGTGTCATCCTCTGGGG
